Addgene plasmid #51253: pEF5/FRT/DEST-3xHA/mGli2 P5-6A
Purpose: Encodes N-3xHA-TEV-mouseGli2-C; amino acids 923,956 mutated to Ala
Depositing lab: Rajat Rohatgi. Depositing organization: Stanford University. Publication: Gli Protein Activity Is Controlled by Multisite Phosphorylation in Vertebrate Hedgehog Signaling. Niewiadomski P, Kong JH, Ahrends R, Ma Y, Humke EW, Khan S, Teruel MN, Novitch BG, Rohatgi R. Cell Rep. 2013 Dec 24. pii: S2211-1247(13)00733-X. doi: 10.1016/j.celrep.2013.12.003. PubMed 24373970.
Backbone
  Vector backbone: pEF5-FRT-DEST
  Backbone manufacturer: Invitrogen
  Vector type: Mammalian Expression ; Flpin system
  Selectable markers: Hygromycin
Growth in bacteria
  Bacterial resistance: Ampicillin, 100 μg/mL
  Growth temperature: 37°C
  Growth strain: DH5alpha
  Copy number: High Copy
Gene/Insert
  Gene/Insert name: Gli2
  Species: M. musculus (mouse)
  Mutation: amino acids 923,956 mutated to Ala
  Entrez Gene: Gli2
  Promoter: EF1a
  Tag / fusion protein: 3xHA-TEV (N terminal on insert)
  Cloning method: Gateway Cloning
  Sequencing primers: 5′ T7
Terms and licenses: Academic/Nonprofit Terms; Industry Terms: Not Available to Industry
How to cite: pEF5/FRT/DEST-3xHA/mGli2 P5-6A was a gift from Rajat Rohatgi (Addgene plasmid # 51253 ; http://n2t.net/addgene:51253 ; RRID:Addgene_51253)
