[The description below was written by a language model from this plasmid's Addgene catalogue record.]
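Description:
pEF5/FRT/DEST-3xHA/mGli2 P5-6A is a mammalian expression plasmid built on the Invitrogen pEF5-FRT-DEST backbone, a Gateway destination vector designed for the Flp-In system. It is maintained in E. coli as a high-copy plasmid under ampicillin selection. In mammalian cells, hygromycin is the selectable marker. In Flp-In vectors the FRT site allows Flp recombinase to integrate the plasmid at a single pre-installed FRT locus in a host cell line, and correct integration confers hygromycin resistance. This gives isogenic stable lines carrying one copy of the transgene at a defined position.

The insert, introduced by Gateway recombination, is mouse Gli2, a transcription factor of the Hedgehog signalling pathway, expressed from the EF1a promoter. The protein carries an N-terminal triple HA epitope tag followed by a TEV protease cleavage site, which permits detection or immunoprecipitation with anti-HA reagents and proteolytic removal of the tag. The coding sequence bears alanine substitutions at amino acids 923 and 956. The "P5-6A" name and the associated study on multisite phosphorylation of Gli proteins suggest that these changes abolish two candidate phosphorylation sites, although the record does not state the original residues or the responsible kinase.

The construct appears intended for stable, single-copy expression of a phosphorylation-site mutant of Gli2, so that its activity and regulation can be compared with wild-type or other mutant versions in studies of vertebrate Hedgehog signalling. No feature table was supplied, so elements such as the replication origin and polyadenylation signal are not documented here.
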