>Addgene plasmid #51253 | pEF5/FRT/DEST-3xHA/mGli2 P5-6A | addgene partial sequence | sequence record 79302 | T7 5'-TAATACGACTCACTATAGGG-3'
AGCTCGGATCCACTAGTCCAGTGTGGTGGAATTCTGCAGATATCAACAAGTTTGTACAAAAAAGCAGGCT
GGCGCCGGAACCAATTCAGTCGACATGTACCCATACGATGTTCCAGATTACGCTTATCCTTATGACGTAC
CTGACTATGCATACCCTTATGATGTACCAGACTACGCTGGCGCGGTACCAAGCGGAGGAAGCGAGAATCT
TTATTTTCAGGGCACTGGAGGAACGAGTCGACAAATGGAGACTTCTGCCCCAGCCCCTGCACTGGAGAAG
AAAGAAGCCAAGAGTGGTCTCTTGGAGGACAGCAGCTTCCCCGACCCAGGGAAAAAGGCCTGTCCTCTGG
CGGTGGCCGCAGCTGTAGCCGCCCACGGAGTTCCTCAGCAGCTCCTGCCGGCTTTCCACGCGCCTTTGCC
GATTGACATGAGACACCAGGAGGGAAGGTACCATTATGACCCTCACTCTGTCCACAGTGTACACGGGCCT
CCCACCCTAAGTGGCAGCCCTGTCATCTCAGATATCTCCTTGATACGACTTTCTCCACACCCTGCTGGCC
CTGGAGAGTCACCCTTCAGCGCCCACCACCCCTACGTGAACCCCCATATGGAGCACTACCTCCGGTCTGT
GCACAGCAGCCCCACACTCTCAATGATCTCTGCCGCCAGGGGCCTCAGCCCTGCTGATGTGGCCCACGAA
CATCTGAAAGAGAGGGGACTCTTTAGCCTCGCAGCCCCAGGCACCAACCCTTCAGACTATTACCACCAGA
TGACCCTCATGGCAAGCCACCCCACCCCTTATGGGGA
