>Addgene plasmid #51253 | pEF5/FRT/DEST-3xHA/mGli2 P5-6A | addgene partial sequence | sequence record 80050 | mGli2-F2 5'-TCTGTCCTGGAAAACTTCAACA-3'
GCTGCCCAGCCAGCGGCTACCAGAGCTGACCGAAGTGACGATGCTGAGCCAGCTGCAGGAACGAAGAGAC
AGCTCCACCAGCACCATGAGCTCGGCCTACACTGTGAGCCGCCGCTCCTCTGGCATCTCCCCATACTTCT
CTAGCCGTCGCTCCAGCGAGGCTTCGCCTCTCGGTGGCCTACGCCCGCACAACGCCAGCTCAGCAGACTC
CTATGACCCCATCTCCACAGATGCCTCTCGGCGCTCCAGTGAAGCCAGCCAGTGCAGTGGCGGTGGCCCA
GGGCTGCTCAACCTCACACCTGCGCAGCAGTACAACCTGCGTGCCAAGTACGCAGCGGCCACAGGTGGAC
CACCGCCCACGCCACTGCCGGGCCTCGATCGTGTAAGCCTTCGTACCCGCCTGGCCTTGCTGGATGCTCC
TGAGCGTGCACTTCCTGGTGCCTGCCCACATCCACTGGGGCCACGGCGTGGCGCAGATGGGCCTACCTAT
AGCCATGGTCATGGCCATGGCTACGCAGGTGCGGCTCCAGCATTCCCCCACGAGGGGCCAAACAGCAGCA
CACGGCGGGCCGCCGACCCTGTGCGGCGCCCTGACCCCCTTATTCTGCCTCGAGTGCAACGTTTCCACAG
TACCCACAACATGAATCCAGGTTCACTGCCACCCTGCGCTGATCGGCGTGGCCTGCACGTACAGAGCCAC
CCCAGCGTAGACAGCAACCTGACCCGCAACGCCTACTCTCCCAGACCCCCTAGCATCAATGAGAACGTGG
TGATGGAGGCCGTGGCTGCTGGGGTAGACGGCCCAGG
